>Addgene plasmid #108722 | pMpGE006 | addgene full sequence | sequence record 211624 | Addgene NGS Result
CAAATGAGTCACACACATTGTTGAGAGACATATCAAAATAACTCAATTGTAAGGTAAGTTGATAGATTTC
CCAGTTAAATGCATTATTTTAACAATATTTGTATCTCAAATTTTCAAAATCATATCAAATTTGCAGATCT
TGATGATGATTCACAACTCTGTCTTCGATTTTTGATTGTTAACGGGTATCGATATTTGGGTAACTTAAAA
AGAATTTGCTAAAGATCTTAAAAAACAGATTAAAAAAACCTTTCAAAATAGCTAATCCTTTAAATCCGTT
TCACAATATAATGCTCATTGATGATAATCGAAAAGATTCCATTTTAAAGTGCATATAAATTGCTTAATTA
TCTCTTTCTGTCTCGTAATATTTTGTTCTCTCCTATTGGATCGGACCCGCATCTTCTCGATCAGTTCACT
ATACTAATATTTGGTCAACTTCAAGAGAGATTAGAACTTCGTTCTCCAAAGTGTAAAGGCCGACAAGCAG
AAAAGGAAACTTCAATCAGAAGCCTTCTAGGTTTTCCCGCGTCCCAAAAAGCGAAGGGAGGACGGGGAGG
ACGGTGAGGCCAGAAGAAGAAAGCAACAGTAAAATCTCATGTGATTGCGTGCATGTCATGGATCTATGGG
ATGCTAGTCCACCGTTTGGAAGTATGTGCAGAAGGAGAAAGGCGCGGGAGGCCAAAAGCGACTTCGGCCA
CCTCTCTACTTTCTAGAAAGTTTGCTCGCAGCTTGTAATAAGCGCGGAAAAGGTACTCGAAAAACCGGAG
CAATCGGTGTGGTATCAGCAGTCGGGTTCGCTAAACCTACGTCTTCTTATTTTGGAATGTTAAATTGAAA
GGGCGTGCCGGCCCTAAGCACGGACGATGTGACAGACGGAGGAGTGTGAGCAATTCGGATGACGATGCTG
GCCGGCAGTCACGACAAAGAGTCCGAAGGGGCATGGACAGGGCAATATATAAATGGAAAAGAGGCTTTGA
ATATTCCTAACCCTTCGTCGTCGGCCTCCCAACTTGCCCTCGCATGCTGAATTGGCCGCCTATCTGCGAA
TGGCCGGCCGCCGACCCTAAGTCGCAATAACTTGAACGGAGCCGATGCAAAGTCCTTATCGAACGCTCGT
TATTATAAACGGGGCAGACCTAGGTATTTAATTATATCAAAACCCTCCGCAATTTCGCTAATCATTCCCT
AATTTCTTCTACTTTGGCGTCTAGTGCTGTGGTCGCGCTTGCTCTCAAAGCTCGCTGGGAGGCAGTGGAG
CGTCTGGCTTAAAATCGATCGCCGCAACCCTAGAGTTCCTTTCACTTCTTTCTCTCTTGCGTGGAGAGCA
TCGACATCGAAGAGCTGCATCTTGTCTTCTGGTATGCGCCTTGTGCCCTCGTCTCTGTACGTCGTTACGA
TTGCTCGATATTGTGATTGTCTAGACCTGAAACCCGACTGGAGCTTTTACGTGGTGTCGATTGGGGCCTC
GAGCGAGTGATTTTTTAGGTTCGTTTTAGCCAAGTACATCCCACTTTGGTCAGTCCTGTTATCTCGGTAA
GGTGTTCAGTTCGGTCTCTGGTGCGGAGGTGCCTCGTAAGTTTCCTGCATGATAGATTTGTCTATCCTTG
ACTTGAAGAGGAGTCGAAGGTCAGCGAGGTTGGCTGTGTGCTATGGACGTCGGTGCTCCTTGGTTCCGTG
CTTCTATGGGTGTTGCCTCAACAGTATTGATGTGCCTGCAGAAAGGTTGACTAGAGTTATCAACAAGTTT
GTACAAAAAAGCAGGCTCCGCGGCCGCCCCCTTCACCATGGATAAGAAGTACTCTATCGGACTCGATATC
GGAACTAACTCTGTGGGATGGGCTGTGATCACCGATGAGTACAAGGTGCCATCTAAGAAGTTCAAGGTTC
TCGGAAACACCGATAGGCACTCTATCAAGAAAAACCTTATCGGTGCTCTCCTCTTCGATTCTGGTGAAAC
TGCTGAGGCTACCAGACTCAAGAGAACCGCTAGAAGAAGGTACACCAGAAGAAAGAACAGGATCTGCTAC
CTCCAAGAGATCTTCTCTAACGAGATGGCTAAAGTGGATGATTCATTCTTCCACAGGCTCGAAGAGTCAT
TCCTCGTGGAAGAAGATAAGAAGCACGAGAGGCACCCTATCTTCGGAAACATCGTTGATGAGGTGGCATA
CCACGAGAAGTACCCTACTATCTACCACCTCAGAAAGAAGCTCGTTGATTCTACTGATAAGGCTGATCTC
AGGCTCATCTACCTCGCTCTCGCTCACATGATCAAGTTCAGAGGACACTTCCTCATCGAGGGTGATCTCA
ACCCTGATAACTCTGATGTGGATAAGTTGTTCATCCAGCTCGTGCAGACCTACAACCAGCTTTTCGAAGA
GAACCCTATCAACGCTTCAGGTGTGGATGCTAAGGCTATCCTCTCTGCTAGGCTCTCTAAGTCAAGAAGG
CTTGAGAACCTCATTGCTCAGCTCCCTGGTGAGAAGAAGAACGGACTTTTCGGAAACTTGATCGCTCTCT
CTCTCGGACTCACCCCTAACTTCAAGTCTAACTTCGATCTCGCTGAGGATGCAAAGCTCCAGCTCTCAAA
GGATACCTACGATGATGATCTCGATAACCTCCTCGCTCAGATCGGAGATCAGTACGCTGATTTGTTCCTC
GCTGCTAAGAACCTCTCTGATGCTATCCTCCTCAGTGATATCCTCAGAGTGAACACCGAGATCACCAAGG
CTCCACTCTCAGCTTCTATGATCAAGAGATACGATGAGCACCACCAGGATCTCACACTTCTCAAGGCTCT
TGTTAGACAGCAGCTCCCAGAGAAGTACAAAGAGATTTTCTTCGATCAGTCTAAGAACGGATACGCTGGT
TACATCGATGGTGGTGCATCTCAAGAAGAGTTCTACAAGTTCATCAAGCCTATCCTCGAGAAGATGGATG
GAACCGAGGAACTCCTCGTGAAGCTCAATAGAGAGGATCTTCTCAGAAAGCAGAGGACCTTCGATAACGG
ATCTATCCCTCATCAGATCCACCTCGGAGAGTTGCACGCTATCCTTAGAAGGCAAGAGGATTTCTACCCA
TTCCTCAAGGATAACAGGGAAAAGATTGAGAAGATTCTCACCTTCAGAATCCCTTACTACGTGGGACCTC
TCGCTAGAGGAAACTCAAGATTCGCTTGGATGACCAGAAAGTCTGAGGAAACCATCACCCCTTGGAACTT
CGAAGAGGTGGTGGATAAGGGTGCTAGTGCTCAGTCTTTCATCGAGAGGATGACCAACTTCGATAAGAAC
CTTCCAAACGAGAAGGTGCTCCCTAAGCACTCTTTGCTCTACGAGTACTTCACCGTGTACAACGAGTTGA
CCAAGGTTAAGTACGTGACCGAGGGAATGAGGAAGCCTGCTTTTTTGTCAGGTGAGCAAAAGAAGGCTAT
CGTTGATCTCTTGTTCAAGACCAACAGAAAGGTGACCGTGAAGCAGCTCAAAGAGGATTACTTCAAGAAA
ATCGAGTGCTTCGATTCAGTTGAGATTTCTGGTGTTGAGGATAGGTTCAACGCATCTCTCGGAACCTACC
ACGATCTCCTCAAGATCATTAAGGATAAGGATTTCTTGGATAACGAGGAAAACGAGGATATCTTGGAGGA
TATCGTTCTTACCCTCACCCTCTTTGAAGATAGAGAGATGATTGAAGAAAGGCTCAAGACCTACGCTCAT
CTCTTCGATGATAAGGTGATGAAGCAGTTGAAGAGAAGAAGATACACTGGTTGGGGAAGGCTCTCAAGAA
AGCTCATTAACGGAATCAGGGATAAGCAGTCTGGAAAGACAATCCTTGATTTCCTCAAGTCTGATGGATT
CGCTAACAGAAACTTCATGCAGCTCATCCACGATGATTCTCTCACCTTTAAAGAGGATATCCAGAAGGCT
CAGGTTTCAGGACAGGGTGATAGTCTCCATGAGCATATCGCTAACCTCGCTGGATCTCCTGCAATCAAGA
AGGGAATCCTCCAGACTGTGAAGGTTGTGGATGAGTTGGTGAAGGTGATGGGAAGGCATAAGCCTGAGAA
CATCGTGATCGAAATGGCTAGAGAGAACCAGACCACTCAGAAGGGACAGAAGAACTCTAGGGAAAGGATG
AAGAGGATCGAGGAAGGTATCAAAGAGCTTGGATCTCAGATCCTCAAAGAGCACCCTGTTGAGAACACTC
AGCTCCAGAATGAGAAGCTCTACCTCTACTACCTCCAGAACGGAAGGGATATGTATGTGGATCAAGAGTT
GGATATCAACAGGCTCTCTGATTACGATGTTGATCATATCGTGCCACAGTCATTCTTGAAGGATGATTCT
ATCGATAACAAGGTGCTCACCAGGTCTGATAAGAACAGGGGTAAGAGTGATAACGTGCCAAGTGAAGAGG
TTGTGAAGAAAATGAAGAACTATTGGAGGCAGCTCCTCAACGCTAAGCTCATCACTCAGAGAAAGTTCGA
TAACTTGACTAAGGCTGAGAGGGGAGGACTCTCTGAATTGGATAAGGCAGGATTCATCAAGAGGCAGCTT
GTGGAAACCAGGCAGATCACTAAGCACGTTGCACAGATCCTCGATTCTAGGATGAACACCAAGTACGATG
AGAACGATAAGTTGATCAGGGAAGTGAAGGTTATCACCCTCAAGTCAAAGCTCGTGTCTGATTTCAGAAA
GGATTTCCAATTCTACAAGGTGAGGGAAATCAACAACTACCACCACGCTCACGATGCTTACCTTAACGCT
GTTGTTGGAACCGCTCTCATCAAGAAGTATCCTAAGCTCGAGTCAGAGTTCGTGTACGGTGATTACAAGG
TGTACGATGTGAGGAAGATGATCGCTAAGTCTGAGCAAGAGATCGGAAAGGCTACCGCTAAGTATTTCTT
CTACTCTAACATCATGAATTTCTTCAAGACCGAGATTACCCTCGCTAACGGTGAGATCAGAAAGAGGCCA
CTCATCGAGACAAACGGTGAAACAGGTGAGATCGTGTGGGATAAGGGAAGGGATTTCGCTACCGTTAGAA
AGGTGCTCTCTATGCCACAGGTGAACATCGTTAAGAAAACCGAGGTGCAGACCGGTGGATTCTCTAAAGA
GTCTATCCTCCCTAAGAGGAACTCTGATAAGCTCATTGCTAGGAAGAAGGATTGGGACCCTAAGAAATAC
GGTGGTTTCGATTCTCCTACCGTGGCTTACTCTGTTCTCGTTGTGGCTAAGGTTGAGAAGGGAAAGAGTA
AGAAGCTCAAGTCTGTTAAGGAACTTCTCGGAATCACTATCATGGAAAGGTCATCTTTCGAGAAGAACCC
AATCGATTTCCTCGAGGCTAAGGGATACAAAGAGGTTAAGAAGGATCTCATCATCAAGCTCCCAAAGTAC
TCACTCTTCGAACTCGAGAACGGTAGAAAGAGGATGCTCGCTTCTGCTGGTGAGCTTCAAAAGGGAAACG
AGCTTGCTCTCCCATCTAAGTACGTTAACTTTCTTTACCTCGCTTCTCACTACGAGAAGTTGAAGGGATC
TCCAGAAGATAACGAGCAGAAGCAACTTTTCGTTGAGCAGCACAAGCACTACTTGGATGAGATCATCGAG
CAGATCTCTGAGTTCTCTAAAAGGGTGATCCTCGCTGATGCAAACCTCGATAAGGTGTTGTCTGCTTACA
ACAAGCACAGAGATAAGCCTATCAGGGAACAGGCAGAGAACATCATCCATCTCTTCACCCTTACCAACCT
CGGTGCTCCTGCTGCTTTCAAGTACTTCGATACAACCATCGATAGGAAGAGATACACCTCTACCAAAGAA
GTGCTCGATGCTACCCTCATCCATCAGTCTATCACTGGACTCTACGAGACTAGGATCGATCTCTCACAGC
TCGGTGGTGATTCAAGGGCTGATCCTAAGAAGAAGAGGAAGGTTTGAGGCGCGCCGAGCTCCAGGCCTCC
CAGCTTTCGTCCGTATCATCGGTTTCGACAACGTTCGTCAAGTTCAATGCATCAGTTTCATTGCCCACAC
ACCAGAATCCTACTAAGTTTGAGTATTATGGCATTGGAAAAGCTGTTTTCTTCTATCATTTGTTCTGCTT
GTAATTTACTGTGTTCTTTCAGTTTTTGTTTTCGGACATCAAAATGCAAATGGATGGATAAGAGTTAATA
AATGATATGGTCCTTTTGTTCATTCTCAAATTATTATTATCTGTTGTTTTTACTTTAATGGGTTGAATTT
AAGTAAGAAAGGAACTAACAGTGTGATATTAAGGTGCAATGTTAGACATATAAAACAGTCTTTCACCTCT
CTTTGGTTATGTCTTGAATTGGTTTGTTTCTTCACTTATCTGTGTAATCAAGTTTACTATGAGTCTATGA
TCAAGTAATTATGCAATCAAGTTAAGTACAGTATAGGCTTAAGGGTGGGCGCGCCGACCCAGCTTTCTTG
TACAAAGTGGTTGATAACAGCGCTTAGAGCTCGAATTTCCCCGATCGTTCAAACATTTGGCAATAAAGTT
TCTTAAGATTGAATCCTGTTGCCGGTCTTGCGATGATTATCATATAATTTCTGTTGAATTACGTTAAGCA
TGTAATAATTAACATGTAATGCATGACGTTATTTATGAGATGGGTTTTTATGATTAGAGTCCCGCAATTA
TACATTTAATACGCGATAGAAAACAAAATATAGCGCGCAAACTAGGATAAATTATCGCGCGCGGTGTCAT
CTATGTTACTAGATCGGGAATTGGTTCCGGAACCAATTCGTAATCATGTCATAGCTGTTTCCTGTGTGAA
ATTGTTATCCGCTCACAATTCCACACAACATACGAGCCGGAAGCATAAAGTGTAAAGCCTGGGGTGCCTA
ATGAGTGAGCTAACTCACATTAGGCTGAATTAGGCGCGCCTATTTCTGAATTCAACACATTGCGGACGTT
TTTAATGTACTGAATTAACGCCGAATTAATTCGGGGGATCTGGATTTTAGTACTGGATTTTGGTTTTAGG
AATTAGAAATTTTATTGATAGAAGTATTTTACAAATACAAATACATACTAAGGGTTTCTTATATGCTCAA
CACATGAGCGAAACCCTATAGGAACCCTAATTCCCTTATCTGGGAACTACTCACACATTATTATGGAGAA
ACTCGAGCTTGTCGATCGACAGATCCCGGTCGGCATCTACTCTATTTCTTTGCCCTCGGACGAGTGCTGG
GGCGTCGGTTTCCACTATCGGCGAGTACTTCTACACAGCCATCGGTCCAGACGGCCGCGCTTCTGCGGGC
GATTTGTGTACGCCCGACAGTCCCGGCTCCGGATCGGACGATTGCGTCGCATCGACCCTGCGCCCAAGCT
GCATCATCGAAATTGCCGTCAACCAAGCTCTGATAGAGTTGGTCAAGACCAATGCGGAGCATATACGCCC
GGAGTCGTGGCGATCCTGCAAGCTCCGGATGCCTCCGCTCGAAGTAGCGCGTCTGCTGCTCCATACAAGC
CAACCACGGCCTCCAGAAGAAGATGTTGGCGACCTCGTATTGGGAATCCCCGAACATCGCCTCGCTCCAG
TCAATGACCGCTGTTATGCGGCCATTGTCCGTCAGGACATTGTTGGAGCCGAAATCCGCGTGCACGAGGT
GCCGGACTTCGGGGCAGTCCTCGGCCCAAAGCATCAGCTCATCGAGAGCCTGCGCGACGGACGCACTGAC
GGTGTCGTCCATCACAGTTTGCCAGTGATACACATGGGGATCAGCAATCGCGCATATGAAATCACGCCAT
GTAGTGTATTGACCGATTCCTTGCGGTCCGAATGGGCCGAACCCGCTCGTCTGGCTAAGATCGGCCGCAG
CGATCGCATCCATAGCCTCCGCGACCGGTTGTAGAACAGCGGGCAGTTCGGTTTCAGGCAGGTCTTGCAA
CGTGACACCCTGTGAACGGCGGGAGATGCAATAGGTCAGGCTCTCGCTAAACTCCCCAATGTCAAGCACT
TCCGGAATCGGGAGCGCGGCCGATGCAAAGTGCCGATAAACATAACGATCTTTGTAGAAACCATCGGCGC
AGCTATTTACCCGCAGGACATATCCACGCCCTCCTACATCGAAGCTGAAAGCACGAGATTCTTCGCCCTC
CGAGAGCTGCATCAGGTCGGAGACGCTGTCGAACTTTTCGATCAGAAACTTCTCGACAGACGTCGCGGTG
AGTTCAGGCTTTTTCATATCTCATTGCCCCCCGGATCTGCGAAAGCTCGAGAGAGATAGATTTGTAGAGA
GAGACTGGTGATTTCAGCGTGTCCTCTCCAAATGAAATGAACTTCCTTATATAGAGGAAGGGTCTTGCGA
AGGATAGTGGGATTGTGCGTCATCCCTTACGTCAGTGGAGATATCACATCAATCCACTTGCTTTGAAGAC
GTGGTTGGAACGTCTTCTTTTTCCACGATGCTCCTCGTGGGTGGGGGTCCATCTTTGGGACCACTGTCGG
CAGAGGCATCTTGAACGATAGCCTTTCCTTTATCGCAATGATGGCATTTGTAGGTGCCACCTTCCTTTTC
TACTGTCCTTTTGATGAAGTGACAGATAGCTGGGCAATGGAATCCGAGGAGGTTTCCCGATATTACCCTT
TGTTGAAAAGTCTCAATAGCCCTTTGGTCTTCTGAGACTGTATCTTTGATATTCTTGGAGTAGACGAGAG
TGTCGTGCTCCACCATGTTCACATCAATCCACTTGCTTTGAAGACGTGGTTGGAACGTCTTCTTTTTCCA
CGATGCTCCTCGTGGGTGGGGGTCCATCTTTGGGACCACTGTCGGCAGAGGCATCTTGAACGATAGCCTT
TCCTTTATCGCAATGATGGCATTTGTAGGTGCCACCTTCCTTTTCTACTGTCCTTTTGATGAAGTGACAG
ATAGCTGGGCAATGGAATCCGAGGAGGTTTCCCGATATTACCCTTTGTTGAAAAGTCTCAATAGCCCTTT
GGTCTTCTGAGACTGTATCTTTGATATTCTTGGAGTAGACGAGAGTGTCGTGCTCCACCATGTTGGCAAG
CTGCTCTAGCCAATACGCAAACCGAATTCAGAAATAAATTCAGCCTAATTCGGCGTTAATTCAGTACATT
AAAAACGTCCGCAATGTGTTATTAAGTTGTCTAAGCGTCAATTTGTTTACACCACAATATATCCTGCCAC
CAGCCAGCCAACAGCTCCCCGACCGGCAGCTCGGCACAAAATCACCACTCGATACAGGCAGCCCATCAGT
CCGGGACGGCGTCAGCGGGAGAGCCGTTGTAAGGCGGCAGACTTTGCTCATGTTACCGATGCTATTCGGA
AGAACGGCAACTAAGCTGCCGGGTTTGAAACACGGATGATCTCGCGGAGGGTAGCATGTTGATTGTAACG
ATGACAGAGCGTTGCTGCCTGTGATCAATTCGGGCACGAACCCAGTGGACATAAGCCTGTTCGGTTCGTA
AGCTGTAATGCAAGTAGCGTATGCGCTCACGCAACTGGTCCAGAACCTTGACCGAACGCAGCGGTGGTAA
CGGCGCAGTGGCGGTTTTCATGGCTTGTTATGACTGTTTTTTTGGGGTACAGTCTATGCCTCGGGCATCC
AAGCAGCAAGCGCGTTACGCCGTGGGTCGATGTTTGATGTTATGGAGCAGCAACGATGTTACGCAGCAGG
GCAGTCGCCCTAAAACAAAGTTAAACATCATGGGGGAAGCGGTGATCGCCGAAGTATCGACTCAACTATC
AGAGGTAGTTGGCGTCATCGAGCGCCATCTCGAACCGACGTTGCTGGCCGTACATTTGTACGGCTCCGCA
GTGGATGGCGGCCTGAAGCCACACAGTGATATTGATTTGCTGGTTACGGTGACCGTAAGGCTTGATGAAA
CAACGCGGCGAGCTTTGATCAACGACCTTTTGGAAACTTCGGCTTCCCCTGGAGAGAGCGAGATTCTCCG
CGCTGTAGAAGTCACCATTGTTGTGCACGACGACATCATTCCGTGGCGTTATCCAGCTAAGCGCGAACTG
CAATTTGGAGAATGGCAGCGCAATGACATTCTTGCAGGTATCTTCGAGCCAGCCACGATCGACATTGATC
TGGCTATCTTGCTGACAAAAGCAAGAGAACATAGCGTTGCCTTGGTAGGTCCAGCGGCGGAGGAACTCTT
TGATCCGGTTCCTGAACAGGATCTATTTGAGGCGCTAAATGAAACCTTAACGCTATGGAACTCGCCGCCC
GACTGGGCTGGCGATGAGCGAAATGTAGTGCTTACGTTGTCCCGCATTTGGTACAGCGCAGTAACCGGCA
AAATCGCGCCGAAGGATGTCGCTGCCGACTGGGCAATGGAGCGCCTGCCGGCCCAGTATCAGCCCGTCAT
ACTTGAAGCTAGACAGGCTTATCTTGGACAAGAAGAAGATCGCTTGGCCTCGCGCGCAGATCAGTTGGAA
GAATTTGTCCACTACGTGAAAGGCGAGATCACCAAGGTAGTCGGCAAATAATGTCTAGCTAGAAATTCGT
TCAAGCCGACGCCGCTTCGCGGCGCGGCTTAACTCAAGCGTTAGATGCACTAAGCACATAATTGCTCACA
GCCAAACTATCAGGTCAAGTCTGCTTTTATTATTTTTAAGCGTGCATAATAAGCCCTACACAAATTGGGA
GATATATCATGCATGACCAAAATCCCTTAACGTGAGTTTTCGTTCCACTGAGCGTCAGACCCCGTAGAAA
AGATCAAAGGATCTTCTTGAGATCCTTTTTTTCTGCGCGTAATCTGCTGCTTGCAAACAAAAAAACCACC
GCTACCAGCGGTGGTTTGTTTGCCGGATCAAGAGCTACCAACTCTTTTTCCGAAGGTAACTGGCTTCAGC
AGAGCGCAGATACCAAATACTGTCCTTCTAGTGTAGCCGTAGTTAGGCCACCACTTCAAGAACTCTGTAG
CACCGCCTACATACCTCGCTCTGCTAATCCTGTTACCAGTGGCTGCTGCCAGTGGCGATAAGTCGTGTCT
TACCGGGTTGGACTCAAGACGATAGTTACCGGATAAGGCGCAGCGGTCGGGCTGAACGGGGGGTTCGTGC
ACACAGCCCAGCTTGGAGCGAACGACCTACACCGAACTGAGATACCTACAGCGTGAGCTATGAGAAAGCG
CCACGCTTCCCGAAGGGAGAAAGGCGGACAGGTATCCGGTAAGCGGCAGGGTCGGAACAGGAGAGCGCAC
GAGGGAGCTTCCAGGGGGAAACGCCTGGTATCTTTATAGTCCTGTCGGGTTTCGCCACCTCTGACTTGAG
CGTCGATTTTTGTGATGCTCGTCAGGGGGGCGGAGCCTATGGAAAAACGCCAGCAACGCGGCCTTTTTAC
GGTTCCTGGCCTTTTGCTGGCCTTTTGCTCACATGTTCTTTCCTGCGTTATCCCCTGATTCTGTGGATAA
CCGTATTACCGCCTTTGAGTGAGCTGATACCGCTCGCCGCAGCCGAACGACCGAGCGCAGCGAGTCAGTG
AGCGAGGAAGCGGAAGAGCGCCTGATGCGGTATTTTCTCCTTACGCATCTGTGCGGTATTTCACACCGCA
TATGGTGCACTCTCAGTACAATCTGCTCTGATGCCGCATAGTTAAGCCAGTATACACTCCGCTATCGCTA
CGTGACTGGGTCATGGCTGCGCCCCGACACCCGCCAACACCCGCTGACGCGCCCTGACGGGCTTGTCTGC
TCCCGGCATCCGCTTACAGACAAGCTGTGACCGTCTCCGGGAGCTGCATGTGTCAGAGGTTTTCACCGTC
ATCACCGAAACGCGCGAGGCAGGGTGCCTTGATGTGGGCGCCGGCGGTCGAGTGGCGACGGCGCGGCTTG
TCCGCGCCCTGGTAGATTGCCTGGCCGTAGGCCAGCCATTTTTGAGCGGCCAGCGGCCGCGATAGGCCGA
CGCGAAGCGGCGGGGCGTAGGGAGCGCAGCGACCGAAGGGTAGGCGCTTTTTGCAGCTCTTCGGCTGTGC
GCTGGCCAGACAGTTATGCACAGGCCAGGCGGGTTTTAAGAGTTTTAATAAGTTTTAAAGAGTTTTAGGC
GGAAAAATCGCCTTTTTTCTCTTTTATATCAGTCACTTACATGTGTGACCGGTTCCCAATGTACGGCTTT
GGGTTCCCAATGTACGGGTTCCGGTTCCCAATGTACGGCTTTGGGTTCCCAATGTACGTGCTATCCACAG
GAAAGAGACCTTTTCGACCTTTTTCCCCTGCTAGGGCAATTTGCCCTAGCATCTGCTCCGTACATTAGGA
ACCGGCGGATGCTTCGCCCTCGATCAGGTTGCGGTAGCGCATGACTAGGATCGGGCCAGCCTGCCCCGCC
TCCTCCTTCAAATCGTACTCCGGCAGGTCATTTGACCCGATCAGCTTGCGCACGGTGAAACAGAACTTCT
TGAACTCTCCGGCGCTGCCACTGCGTTCGTAGATCGTCTTGAACAACCATCTGGCTTCTGCCTTGCCTGC
GGCGCGGCGTGCCAGGCGGTAGAGAAAACGGCCGATGCCGGGATCGATCAAAAAGTAATCGGGGTGAACC
GTCAGCACGTCCGGGTTCTTGCCTTCTGTGATCTCGCGGTACATCCAATCAGCTAGCTCGATCTCGATGT
ACTCCGGCCGCCCGGTTTCGCTCTTTACGATCTTGTAGCGGCTAATCAAGGCTTCACCCTCGGATACCGT
CACCAGGCGGCCGTTCTTGGCCTTCTTCGTACGCTGCATGGCAACGTGCGTGGTGTTTAACCGAATGCAG
GTTTCTACCAGGTCGTCTTTCTGCTTTCCGCCATCGGCTCGCCGGCAGAACTTGAGTACGTCCGCAACGT
GTGGACGGAACACGCGGCCGGGCTTGTCTCCCTTCCCTTCCCGGTATCGGTTCATGGATTCGGTTAGATG
GGAAACCGCCATCAGTACCAGGTCGTAATCCCACACACTGGCCATGCCGGCCGGCCCTGCGGAAACCTCT
ACGTGCCCGTCTGGAAGCTCGTAGCGGATCACCTCGCCAGCTCGTCGGTCACGCTTCGACAGACGGAAAA
CGGCCACGTCCATGATGCTGCGACTATCGCGGGTGCCCACGTCATAGAGCATCGGAACGAAAAAATCTGG
TTGCTCGTCGCCCTTGGGCGGCTTCCTAATCGACGGCGCACCGGCTGCCGGCGGTTGCCGGGATTCTTTG
CGGATTCGATCAGCGGCCGCTTGCCACGATTCACCGGGGCGTGCTTCTGCCTCGATGCGTTGCCGCTGGG
CGGCCTGCGCGGCCTTCAACTTCTCCACCAGGTCATCACCCAGCGCCGCGCCGATTTGTACCGGGCCGGA
TGGTTTGCGACCGCTCACGCCGATTCCTCGGGCTTGGGGGTTCCAGTGCCATTGCAGGGCCGGCAGACAA
CCCAGCCGCTTACGCCTGGCCAACCGCCCGTTCCTCCACACATGGGGCATTCCACGGCGTCGGTGCCTGG
TTGTTCTTGATTTTCCATGCCGCCTCCTTTAGCCGCTAAAATTCATCTACTCATTTATTCATTTGCTCAT
TTACTCTGGTAGCTGCGCGATGTATTCAGATAGCAGCTCGGTAATGGTCTTGCCTTGGCGTACCGCGTAC
ATCTTCAGCTTGGTGTGATCCTCCGCCGGCAACTGAAAGTTGACCCGCTTCATGGCTGGCGTGTCTGCCA
GGCTGGCCAACGTTGCAGCCTTGCTGCTGCGTGCGCTCGGACGGCCGGCACTTAGCGTGTTTGTGCTTTT
GCTCATTTTCTCTTTACCTCATTAACTCAAATGAGTTTTGATTTAATTTCAGCGGCCAGCGCCTGGACCT
CGCGGGCAGCGTCGCCCTCGGGTTCTGATTCAAGAACGGTTGTGCCGGCGGCGGCAGTGCCTGGGTAGCT
CACGCGCTGCGTGATACGGGACTCAAGAATGGGCAGCTCGTACCCGGCCAGCGCCTCGGCAACCTCACCG
CCGATGCGCGTGCCTTTGATCGCCCGCGACACGACAAAGGCCGCTTGTAGCCTTCCATCCGTGACCTCAA
TGCGCTGCTTAACCAGCTCCACCAGGTCGGCGGTGGCCCATATGTCGTAAGGGCTTGGCTGCACCGGAAT
CAGCACGAAGTCGGCTGCCTTGATCGCGGACACAGCCAAGTCCGCCGCCTGGGGCGCTCCGTCGATCACT
ACGAAGTCGCGCCGGCCGATGGCCTTCACGTCGCGGTCAATCGTCGGGCGGTCGATGCCGACAACGGTTA
GCGGTTGATCTTCCCGCACGGCCGCCCAATCGCGGGCACTGCCCTGGGGATCGGAATCGACTAACAGAAC
ATCGGCCCCGGCGAGTTGCAGGGCGCGGGCTAGATGGGTTGCGATGGTCGTCTTGCCTGACCCGCCTTTC
TGGTTAAGTACAGCGATAACCTTCATGCGTTCCCCTTGCGTATTTGTTTATTTACTCATCGCATCATATA
CGCAGCGACCGCATGACGCAAGCTGTTTTACTCAAATACACATCACCTTTTTAGACGGCGGCGCTCGGTT
TCTTCAGCGGCCAAGCTGGCCGGCCAGGCCGCCAGCTTGGCATCAGACAAACCGGCCAGGATTTCATGCA
GCCGCACGGTTGAGACGTGCGCGGGCGGCTCGAACACGTACCCGGCCGCGATCATCTCCGCCTCGATCTC
TTCGGTAATGAAAAACGGTTCGTCCTGGCCGTCCTGGTGCGGTTTCATGCTTGTTCCTCTTGGCGTTCAT
TCTCGGCGGCCGCCAGGGCGTCGGCCTCGGTCAATGCGTCCTCACGGAAGGCACCGCGCCGCCTGGCCTC
GGTGGGCGTCACTTCCTCGCTGCGCTCAAGTGCGCGGTACAGGGTCGAGCGATGCACGCCAAGCAGTGCA
GCCGCCTCTTTCACGGTGCGGCCTTCCTGGTCGATCAGCTCGCGGGCGTGCGCGATCTGTGCCGGGGTGA
GGGTAGGGCGGGGGCCAAACTTCACGCCTCGGGCCTTGGCGGCCTCGCGCCCGCTCCGGGTGCGGTCGAT
GATTAGGGAACGCTCGAACTCGGCAATGCCGGCGAACACGGTCAACACCATGCGGCCGGCCGGCGTGGTG
GTGTCGGCCCACGGCTCTGCCAGGCTACGCAGGCCCGCGCCGGCCTCCTGGATGCGCTCGGCAATGTCCA
GTAGGTCGCGGGTGCTGCGGGCCAGGCGGTCTAGCCTGGTCACTGTCACAACGTCGCCAGGGCGTAGGTG
GTCAAGCATCCTGGCCAGCTCCGGGCGGTCGCGCCTGGTGCCGGTGATCTTCTCGGAAAACAGCTTGGTG
CAGCCGGCCGCGTGCAGTTCGGCCCGTTGGTTGGTCAAGTCCTGGTCGTCGGTGCTGACGCGGGCATAGC
CCAGCAGGCCAGCGGCGGCGCTCTTGTTCATGGCGTAATGTCTCCGGTTCTAGTCGCAAGTATTCTACTT
TATGCGACTAAAACACGCGACAAGAAAACGCCAGGAAAAGGGCAGGGCGGCAGCCTGTCGCGTAACTTAG
GACTTGTGCGACATGTCGTTTTCAGAAGACGGCTGCACTGAACGTCAGAAGCCGACTGCACTATAGCAGC
GGAGGGGTTGGATCAAAGTACTTTGATCCCGAGGGGAACCCTGTGGTTGGCATGCACATACAAATGGACG
AACGGATAAACCTTTTCACGCCCTTTTAAATATCCGATTATTCTAATAAACGCTCTTTTCTCTTAGGTTT
ACCCGCCAATATATCCTGTCAAACACTGATAGTTTAAACTGAAGGCGGGAAACGACAATCTGATCCAAGC
TCAAGCTGCTCTAGCATTCGCCATTCAGGCTGCGCAACTGTTGGGAAGGGCGATCGGTGCGGGCCTCTTC
GCTATTACGCCAGCTGGCGAAAGGGGGATGTGCTGCAAGGCGATTAAGTTGGGTAACGCCAGGGTTTTCC
CAGTCACGACGTTGTAAAACGACGGCCAGTGCCAAGCTTGGCCCGGG
Features (pLannotate 1.2.2; 24 found; start..end, strand, type, name):
   1743..1767    +  protein_bind   attB1: mutant version of attB; recombination site for the Gateway® BP reaction BP Clonase™
   1788..5891    +  CDS            cas9: CAS9_STRP1 - Also known as csn1 From Streptococcus pyogenes serotype M1.
   5926..6033    +  CDS            RBCS1 (fragment): RBS1_SPIOL - Also known as RBCS. Experimental evidence at protein level: Swiss-Prot protein existence level 1. RuBisCO catalyzes two reactions: the carboxylation of D- ribulose 1,5-bisphosphate, the primary event in carbon dioxide fixation, as well as the oxidative fragmentation of the pentose substrate. Both reactions occur simultaneously and in competition at the same active site. Although the small subunit is not catalytic it is essential for maximal activity. From Spinacia oleracea (Spinach).
   6427..6451    -  protein_bind   attB2: mutant version of attB; recombination site for the Gateway® BP reaction BP Clonase™
   6483..6735    +  terminator     NOS terminator: nopaline synthase terminator and poly(A) signal
   6790..6812    -  protein_bind   lac operator (fragment): The lac repressor binds to the lac operator to inhibit transcription in E. coli. This inhibition can be relieved by adding lactose or isopropyl-β-D-thiogalactopyranoside (IPTG). lac repressor encoded by lacI
   6816..6846    -  promoter       lac promoter: promoter for the E. coli lac operon
   6861..6882    -  protein_bind   CAP binding site: CAP binding activates transcription in the presence of cAMP. E. coli catabolite activator protein
   6967..7141    -  polyA_signal   CaMV poly(A) signal: cauliflower mosaic virus polyadenylation signal
   7182..8207    -  CDS            HygR: hygromycin B phosphotransferase confers resistance to hygromycin
   8274..8950    -  promoter       CaMV 35S promoter (enhanced): cauliflower mosaic virus 35S promoter with a duplicated enhancer region
   9145..9169    -  misc_feature   LB T-DNA repeat: left border repeat from nopaline C58 T-DNA
   9428..9451    +  promoter       Pc promoter (fragment): intI1 (promoter lies within the coding sequence); class 1 integron promoter
   9627..9683    +  CDS            GmR (fragment): gentamycin acetyltransferase; aacC1; confers resistance to gentamycin
   9694..10481   +  CDS            SmR (fragment): aminoglycoside adenylyltransferase (Murphy, 1985); aadA; confers resistance to spectinomycin and streptomycin
  10727..11315   +  rep_origin     ori: high-copy-number ColE1/pMB1/pBR322/pUC origin of replication
  11501..11641   -  misc_feature   bom: basis of mobility region from pBR322
  11743..11782   -  CDS            rop (fragment): Rop protein, which maintains plasmids at low copy number; rop
  11985..12179   -  rep_origin     pVS1 oriV: origin of replication for the Pseudomonas plasmid pVS1 (Heeb et al., 2000)
  12245..13318   -  CDS            pVS1 RepA: replication protein from the Pseudomonas plasmid pVS1 (Heeb et al., 2000)
  13747..14376   -  CDS            pVS1 StaA: stability protein from the Pseudomonas plasmid pVS1 (Heeb et al., 2000)
  14936..15337   -  CDS            Y4CG_SINFN (fragment): Protein inferred from homology: Swiss-Prot protein existence level 3. From Sinorhizobium fredii (strain NBRC 101917 / NGR234).
  15677..15701   -  misc_feature   RB T-DNA repeat: right border repeat from nopaline C58 T-DNA
  15767..15921   -  CDS            lacZα (fragment): LacZα fragment of β-galactosidase; lacZ fragment
