[The description below was written by a language model from this plasmid's Addgene catalogue record and pLannotate feature annotations shown in this document.]
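Description:
pMpGE006 is a binary T-DNA plant expression vector for producing Cas9 in the liverwort Marchantia polymorpha. It was built by Gateway cloning into the pMpGWB103 backbone and totals about 15.9 kb. It carries two replication systems: a high-copy ColE1/pUC-type origin (with the pBR322 bom region) for propagation in E. coli, and the pVS1 oriV, RepA and StaA functions that normally support replication and stable maintenance in Agrobacterium. Bacterial selection is by spectinomycin through an aadA (SmR) aminoglycoside adenylyltransferase gene. Nopaline-type left and right border repeats define the region that would be transferred into the plant genome.

Within the T-DNA, the payload is the roughly 4.6 kb synthetic Atco-Cas9-Pea3ter cassette, a Streptococcus pyogenes Cas9 coding sequence obtained from an earlier plant genome-editing plasmid. It lies between attB1 and attB2, the sites left by the Gateway recombination. The catalogue entry gives MpEFpro as the promoter; the feature table does not annotate it, but about 1.7 kb of unannotated sequence precedes attB1. Just downstream of Cas9, the automated annotation reports a short match to a RuBisCO small-subunit gene, which probably corresponds to the terminator region named in the insert, and a backbone NOS terminator follows attB2. A separate, oppositely oriented cassette expresses hygromycin phosphotransferase from an enhanced CaMV 35S promoter with a CaMV poly(A) signal, allowing hygromycin selection of transformed plants. No guide RNA expression unit is annotated or described, so the plasmid appears to supply only the nuclease for CRISPR/Cas9 editing, with the guide presumably provided by a separate construct.
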