Addgene plasmid #108722: pMpGE006
Purpose: Cas9 expression in M.polymorpha
Depositing lab: Takayuki Kohchi & Shigeo Sugano. Depositing organization: Ritsumeikan University. Publication: Efficient CRISPR/Cas9-based genome editing and its application to conditional genetic analysis in Marchantia polymorpha. Sugano SS, Nishihama R, Shirakawa M, Takagi J, Matsuda Y, Ishida S, Shimada T, Hara-Nishimura I, Osakabe K, Kohchi T. PLoS One. 2018 Oct 31;13(10):e0205117. doi: 10.1371/journal.pone.0205117. eCollection 2018. PubMed 30379827.
Backbone
  Vector backbone: pMpGWB103
  Backbone manufacturer: Kohchi Lab., Kyoto
  Backbone size w/o insert (bp): 11315
  Total vector size (bp): 15938
  Vector type: Plant Expression, CRISPR
  Selectable markers: Hygromycin
Growth in bacteria
  Bacterial resistance: Spectinomycin, 50 μg/mL
  Growth temperature: 37°C
  Growth strain: DH5alpha
  Copy number: High Copy
Gene/Insert
  Gene/Insert name: Atco-Cas9-Pea3ter
  Species: Synthetic
  Insert size (bp): 4623
  Promoter: MpEFpro
  Cloning method: Gateway Cloning
  Sequencing primers: 5′ CACCATGGATAAGAAGTACTCTATCGG; 3′ CAGGAAACAGCTATGACCATG
Resource information
  A portion of this plasmid was derived from a plasmid made by: Atco-Cas9-Pea3ter is from Holger Puchta Lab. Fauser et al. (2014) Plant J
Terms and licenses: Academic/Nonprofit Terms; Industry Terms: Not Available to Industry
Depositor comments: Please visit https://www.biorxiv.org/content/early/2018/03/14/277350 for BioRxiv preprint
How to cite: pMpGE006 was a gift from Takayuki Kohchi & Shigeo Sugano (Addgene plasmid # 108722 ; http://n2t.net/addgene:108722 ; RRID:Addgene_108722)
